>Addgene plasmid #162140 | pBEL2100 | addgene full sequence | sequence record 320082 | Addgene NGS Result
ATTTTGCGCTTCAGCCATACTTTTCATACTCCCGCCATTCAGAGAAGAAACCAATTGTCCATATTGCATC
AGACATTGCCGTCACTGCGTCTTTTACTGGCTCTTCTCGCTAACCAAACCGGTAACCCCGCTTATTAAAA
GCATTCTGTAACAAAGCGGGACCAAAGCCATGACAAAAACGCGTAACAAAAGTGTCTATAATCACGGCAG
AAAAGTCCACATTGATTATTTGCACGGCGTCACACTTTGCTATGCCATAGCATTTTTATCCATAAGATTA
GCGGATCCTACCTGACGCTTTTTATCGCAACTCTCTACTGTTTCTCCATACCCGTTTTTTTGGGCTAGCC
GAAGGGTGAATTATGGAGCAGTCTGTGGCGAATTTAGTCGATATGCGCGATGTCAGTTTTACGCGTGGCA
ATCGCTGCATCTTCGATAATATTTCCCTGACCGTGCCGCGAGGGAAGATCACGGCGATCATGGGGCCATC
GGGCATCGGTAAAACGACGCTACTCCGTCTGATTGGCGGGCAAATCGCACCAGATCATGGTGAGATCCTT
TTCGATGGTGAGAATATTCCGGCGATGTCTCGTTCGCGCCTGTATACAGTGCGCAAACGGATGAGCATGT
TATTTCAGTCCGGGGCGTTGTTCACTGATATGAACGTATTTGACAACGTCGCCTATCCACTGCGCGAACA
TACCCAACTTCCCGCGCCATTGTTGCATAGTACGGTGATGATGAAGCTGGAGGCCGTGGGGCTGCGTGGA
GCGGCTAAACTAATGCCTTCTGAACTTTCCGGTGGGATGGCGCGGCGTGCAGCGCTGGCGCGTGCGATTG
CGCTGGAGCCGGATCTCATCATGTTTGATGAACCTTTTGTTGGGCAAGATCCCATCACCATGGGCGTACT
GGTGAAGCTGATTTCTGAGCTGAACAGCGCGCTGGGCGTGACTTGTGTGGTGGTTTCTCACGATGTGCCG
GAAGTGTTAAGTATTGCGGATCACGCCTGGATCCTGGCGGACAAAAAAATTGTCGCTCATGGCAGTGCCC
AGGCGTTGCAGGCGAATCCTGATCCGCGCGTACGTCAGTTTCTGGACGGGATAGCTGACGGGCCTGTTCC
GTTCCGCTATCCTGCCGGCGATTATCACGCTGATCTTTTACCAGGGAGTTAAGCCACTCATGCTGTTAAA
TGCGCTGGCGTCGCTCGGACATAAAGGGATTAAAACCCTGAGAACGTTCGGGCGGGCCGGGTTAATGTTA
TTCAATGCGCTGGTCGGCAAACCGGAATTTCGCAAACATGCGCCGCTGCTGGTGCGCCAGCTCTATAATG
TCGGCGTCCTGTCGATGCTGATTATTGTGGTTTCTGGCGTGTTCATCGGAATGGTGTTGGGGCTGCAAGG
TTATCTGGTTCTGACCACTTGGAGTGCGGAAACCAGTCTGGGTATGCTGGTGGCGTTATCGCTACTGCGT
GAACTGGGGCCGGTGGTTGCCGCGTTGTTGTTTGCCGGGCGTGCTGGTTCGGCGCTAACCGCAGAAATCG
GCCTGATGCGCGCTACAGAGCAACTCTCCAGTATGGAGATGATGGCGGTGGATCCGCTGCGTCGGGTTAT
TTCTCCCCGTTTCTGGGCTGGGGTTATTTCATTACCACTGTTGACGGTTATTTTCGTCGCCGTGGGGATC
TGGGGCGGATCTCTGGTCGGCGTCAGTTGGAAAGGCATTGATAGCGGGTTCTTCTGGTCGGCAATGCAAA
ATGCCGTCGACTGGCGTATGGATCTGGTCAACTGTCTGATTAAGAGCGTGGTGTTCGCCATCACGGTGAC
GTGGATTTCGTTGTTTAACGGCTACGACGCCATCCCGACGTCTGCCGGGATTAGCCGGGCAACCACTCGC
ACCGTTGTCCACTCGTCTCTGGCTGTTCTGGGGCTGGATTTTGTGCTGACCGCATTGATGTTTGGGAATT
GAGTTCATGCATCACCACCATCACCATCAGCATCAACACGAAAATCTGTATTTTCAGGGGATGCAAACGA
AAAAAAATGAAATTTGGGTGGGTATCTTTTTATTAGCAGCACTGCTGGCGGCGCTGTTTGTTTGCCTGAA
GGCGGCGAACGTGACGTCCATACGTACTGAACCGACCTACACGCTTTATGCGACGTTCGATAACATTGGC
GGCCTGAAAGCGCGCTCTCCGGTCAGTATTGGTGGCGTTGTTGTGGGTCGGGTGGCGGATATTACGCTGG
ACCCGAAAACCTATCTGCCGCGCGTAACGCTGGAAATTGAACAACGTTATAACCACATTCCAGATACCAG
TTCGCTGAGCATTCGTACTTCCGGCCTGCTGGGGGAACAATATCTGGCATTAAACGTCGGTTTTGAAGAC
CCGGAACTGGGGACTGCTATCCTGAAGGATGGCGATACAATTCAGGACACTAAGTCTGCGATGGTGCTGG
AAGATCTCATTGGTCAGTTCCTTTACGGTAGTAAAGGCGATGACAATAAGAATAGTGGCGATGCGCCAGC
TGCTGCGCCAGGTAATAATGAAACCACTGAACCTGTGGGTACAACGAAATAATTTCAGGAGAACCGACGC
[633 nt withheld, positions 2591-3223]
TAATGAGCGAGTCACTGAGCTGGATGCAGACGGGTGACACGCTGGCGTTATCCGGAGAGCTGGATCAGGA
CGTTTTGCTACCGCTTTGGGAAATGCGTGAGGAAGCGGTGAAGGGGATTACCTGCATCGATCTTAGCCGT
GTCTCCCGCGTGGATACGGGGGGACTGGCACTGCTGCTCCATCTTATCGATCTGGCGAAAAAGCAGGGCA
ACAATGTGACGCTTCAGGGGGTAAACGACAAAGTGTATACCCTGGCGAAATTGTATAATTTGCCTGCTGA
TGTTCTGCCTCGTTAAGGTACCAAATTCCAGAAAAGAGACGCTGAAAAGCGTCTTTTTTCGTTTTGGTCC
TGGTCTGAGGAATGGTTGTAAGCTTGGCTGTTTTGGCGGATGAGAGAAGATTTTCAGCCTGATACAGATT
AAATCAGAACGCAGAAGCGGTCTGATAAAACAGAATTTGCCTGGCGGCAGTAGCGCGGTGGTCCCACCTG
ACCCCATGCCGAACTCAGAAGTGAAACGCCGTAGCGCCGATGGTAGTGTGGGGTCTCCCCATGCGAGAGT
AGGGAACTGCCAGGCATCAAATAAAACGAAAGGCTCAGTCGAAAGACTGGGCCTTTCGTTTTATCTGTTG
TTTGTCGGTGAACGCTCTCCTGAGTAGGACAAATCCGCCGGGAGCGGATTTGAACGTTGCGAAGCAACGG
CCCGGAGGGTGGCGGGCAGGACGCCCGCCATAAACTGCCAGGCATCAAATTAAGCAGAAGGCCATCCTGA
CGGATGGCCTTTTTGCGTTTCTACAAACTCTTTTGTTTATTTTTCTAAATACATTCAAATATGTATCCGC
TCATGAGACAATAACCCTGATAAATGCTTCAATAATATTGAAAAAGGAAGAGTATGAGTATTCAACATTT
CCGTGTCGCCCTTATTCCCTTTTTTGCGGCATTTTGCCTTCCTGTTTTTGCTCACCCAGAAACGCTGGTG
AAAGTAAAAGATGCTGAAGATCAGTTGGGTGCACGAGTGGGTTACATCGAACTGGATCTCAACAGCGGTA
AGATCCTTGAGAGTTTTCGCCCCGAAGAACGTTTTCCAATGATGAGCACTTTTAAAGTTCTGCTATGTGG
CGCGGTATTATCCCGTGTTGACGCCGGGCAAGAGCAACTCGGTCGCCGCATACACTATTCTCAGAATGAC
TTGGTTGAGTACTCACCAGTCACAGAAAAGCATCTTACGGATGGCATGACAGTAAGAGAATTATGCAGTG
CTGCCATAACCATGAGTGATAACACTGCGGCCAACTTACTTCTGACAACGATCGGAGGACCGAAGGAGCT
AACCGCTTTTTTGCACAACATGGGGGATCATGTAACTCGCCTTGATCGTTGGGAACCGGAGCTGAATGAA
GCCATACCAAACGACGAGCGTGACACCACGATGCCTGCAGCAATGGCAACAACGTTGCGCAAACTATTAA
CTGGCGAACTACTTACTCTAGCTTCCCGGCAACAATTAATAGACTGGATGGAGGCGGATAAAGTTGCAGG
ACCACTTCTGCGCTCGGCCCTTCCGGCTGGCTGGTTTATTGCTGATAAATCTGGAGCCGGTGAGCGTGGG
TCTCGCGGTATCATTGCAGCACTGGGGCCAGATGGTAAGCCCTCCCGTATCGTAGTTATCTACACGACGG
GGAGTCAGGCAACTATGGATGAACGAAATAGACAGATCGCTGAGATAGGTGCCTCACTGATTAAGCATTG
GTAACTGTCAGACCAAGTTTACTCATATATACTTTAGATTGATT
[125 nt withheld, positions 5018-5142]
C
[141 nt withheld, positions 5144-5284]
CCTTTGACGTTGGAGTCCACGTTCTTT
[37 nt withheld, positions 5312-5348]
ACCCTATCTCGGGCTATTCTTTTGATTTATAAGGGATTTTGCCGATTTCGGCCTATTGGTTAAAAAATGA
GCTGATTTAACAAAAATTTAACGCGAATTTTAACAAAATATTAACGTTTACAATTTAAAAGGATCTAGGT
GAAGATCCTTTTTGATAATCTCATGACCAAAATCCCTTAACGTGAGTTTTCGTTCCACTGAGCGTCAGAC
CCCGTAGAAAAGATCAAAGGATCTTCTTGAGATCCTTTTTTTCTGCGCGTAATCTGCTGCTTGCAAACAA
AAAAACCACCGCTACCAGCGGTGGTTTGTTTGCCGGATCAAGAGCTACCAACTCTTTTTCCGAAGGTAAC
TGGCTCAGCAGAGCGCAGATACCAAATACTGTCCTTCTAGTGTAGCCGTAGTTAGGCCACCACTTCAAGA
ACTCTGTAGCACCGCCTACATACCTCGCTCTGCTAATCCTGTTACCAGTGGCTGCTGCCAGTGGCGATAA
GTCGTGTCTTACCGGGTTGGACTCAAGACGATAGTTACCGGATAAGGCGCAGCGGTCGGGCTGAACGGGG
GGTTCGTGCACACAGCCCAGCTTGGAGCGAACGACCTACACCGAACTGAGATACCTACAGCGTGAGCTAT
GAGAAAGCGCCACGCTTCCCGAAGGGAGAAAGGCGGACAGGTATCCGGTAAGCGGCAGGGTCGGAACAGG
AGAGCGCACGAGGGAGCTTCCAGGGGGAAACGCCTGGTATCTTTATAGTCCTGTCGGGTTTCGCCACCTC
TGACTTGAGCGTCGATTTTTGTGATGCTCGTCAGGGGGGCGGAGCCTATGGAAAAACGCCAGCAACGCGG
CCTTTTTACGGTTCCTGGCCTTTTGCTGGCCTTTTGCTCACATGTTCTTTCCTGCGTTATCCCCTGATTC
TGTGGATAACCGTATTACCGCCTTTGAGTGAGCTGATACCGCTCGCCGCAGCCGAACGACCGAGCGCAGC
GAGTCAGTGAGCGAGGAAGCGGAAGAGCGCCTGATGCGGTATTTTCTCCTTACGCATCTGTGCGGTATTT
CACACCGCATAGGGTCATGGCTGCGCCCCGACACCCGCCAACACCCGCTGACGCGCCCTGACGGGCTTGT
CTGCTCCCGGCATCCGCTTACAGACAAGCTGTGACCGTCTCCGGGAGCTGCATGTGTCAGAGGTTTTCAC
CGTCATCACCGAAACGCGCGAGGCAGAAGGAGATGGCGCCCAACAGTCCCCCGGCCACGGGGCCTGCCAC
CATACCCACGCCGAAACAAGCGCTCATGAGCCCGAAGTGGCGAGCCCGATCTTCCCCATCGGTGATGTCG
GCGATATAGGCGCCAGCAACCGCACCTGTGGCGCCGGTGATGCCGGCCACGATGCGTCCGGCGTAGAGGA
TCTGCTCATGTTTGACAGCTTATCATCGATGCATAATGTGCCTGTCAAATGGACGAAGCAGGGATTCTGC
AAACCCTATGCTACTCCGTCAAGCCGTCAATTGTCTGATTCGTTACCAATTATGACAACTTGACGGCTAC
ATCATTCACTTTTTCTTCACAACCGGCACGGAACTCGCTCGGGCTGGCCCCGGTGCATTTTTTAAATACC
CGCGAGAAATAGAGTTGATCGTCAAAACCAACATTGCGACCGACGGTGGCGATAGGCATCCGGGTGGTGC
TCAAAAGCAGCTTCGCCTGGCTGATACGTTGGTCCTCGCGCCAGCTTAAGACGCTAATCCCTAACTGCTG
GCGGAAAAGATGTGACAGACGCGACGGCGACAAGCAAACATGCTGTGCGACGCTGGCGATATCAAAATTG
CTGTCTGCCAGGTGATCGCTGATGTACTGACAAGCCTCGCGTACCCGATTATCCATCGGTGGATGGAGCG
ACTCGTTAATCGCTTCCATGCGCCGCAGTAACAATTGCTCAAGCAGATTTATCGCCAGCAGCTCCGAATA
GCGCCCTTCCCCTTGCCCGGCGTTAATGATTTGCCCAAACAGGTCGCTGAAATGCGGCTGGTGCGCTTCA
TCCGGGCGAAAGAACCCCGTATTGGCAAATATTGACGGCCAGTTAAGCCATTCATGCCAGTAGGCGCGCG
GACGAAAGTAAACCCACTGGTGATACCATTCGCGAGCCTCCGGATGACGACCGTAGTGATGAATCTCTCC
TGGCGGGAACAGCAAAATATCACCCGGTCGGCAAACAAATTCTCGTCCCTGATTTTTCACCACCCCCTGA
CCGCGAATGGTGAGATTGAGAATATAACCTTTCATTCCCAGCGGTCGGTCGATAAAAAAATCGAGATAAC
CGTTGGCCTCAATCGGCGTTAAACCCGCCACCAGATGGGCATTAAACGAGTATCCCGGCAGCAGGGGATC
Features (pLannotate 1.2.2; 18 found; start..end, strand, type, name):
     45..329     +  promoter       araBAD promoter: araBAD; promoter of the L-arabinose operon of E. coli; the araC regulatory gene is transcribed in the opposite direction (Guzman et al., 1995)
    363..1169    +  CDS            mlaF: MLAF_ECOLI - Also known as yrbF. Experimental evidence at protein level: Swiss-Prot protein existence level 1. Part of the ABC transporter complex MlaFEDB, which is involved in a phospholipid transport pathway that maintains lipid asymmetry in the outer membrane by retrograde trafficking of phospholipids from the outer membrane to the inner membrane. Responsible for energy coupling to the transport system. From Escherichia coli (strain K12).
   1180..1959    +  CDS            mlaE: MLAE_ECOLI - Also known as yrbE. Experimental evidence at protein level: Swiss-Prot protein existence level 1. Part of the ABC transporter complex MlaFEDB, which is involved in a phospholipid transport pathway that maintains lipid asymmetry in the outer membrane by retrograde trafficking of phospholipids from the outer membrane to the inner membrane. Probably responsible for the translocation of the substrate across the membrane. From Escherichia coli (strain K12).
   2021..2569    +  CDS            mlaD: MLAD_ECOLI - Also known as yrbD. Experimental evidence at protein level: Swiss-Prot protein existence level 1. Part of the ABC transporter complex MlaFEDB, which is involved in a phospholipid transport pathway that maintains lipid asymmetry in the outer membrane by retrograde trafficking of phospholipids from the outer membrane to the inner membrane (PubMed:19383799, PubMed:27529189). MlaD functions in substrate binding with strong affinity for phospholipids and modulates ATP hydrolytic activity of the complex (PubMed:27529189). From Escherichia coli (strain K12).
   2591..3223    +  CDS            mlaC (sequence withheld): MLAC_ECOLI - Also known as yrbC. Experimental evidence at protein level: Swiss-Prot protein existence level 1. Involved in a phospholipid transport pathway that maintains lipid asymmetry in the outer membrane by retrograde trafficking of phospholipids from the outer membrane to the inner membrane. May transfer phospholipid across the periplasmic space and deliver it to the MlaFEDB complex at the inner membrane. From Escherichia coli (strain K12).
   3226..3516    +  CDS            mlaB: MLAB_ECOLI - Also known as yrbB. Experimental evidence at protein level: Swiss-Prot protein existence level 1. Part of the ABC transporter complex MlaFEDB, which is involved in a phospholipid transport pathway that maintains lipid asymmetry in the outer membrane by retrograde trafficking of phospholipids from the outer membrane to the inner membrane (PubMed:19383799, PubMed:27529189). MlaB plays critical roles in both the assembly and activity of the complex. May act by modulating MlaF structure and stability (PubMed:27529189). From Escherichia coli (strain K12).
   3682..3797    +  ncRNA          5S rRNA: Accession: RF00001 - 5S ribosomal RNA
   3801..3887    +  terminator     rrnB T1 terminator: Escherichia coli rrnB; transcription terminator T1 from the E. coli rrnB gene
   3979..4006    +  terminator     rrnB T2 terminator: transcription terminator T2 from the E. coli rrnB gene
   4025..4116    +  promoter       AmpR promoter: bla
   4117..4977    +  CDS            AmpR: β-lactamase; bla; confers resistance to ampicillin, carbenicillin, and related antibiotics
   5019..5399    +  rep_origin     M13 ori (sequence partly withheld): M13 bacteriophage origin of replication; arrow indicates direction of (+) strand synthesis
   5585..6172    +  rep_origin     ori: high-copy-number ColE1/pMB1/pBR322/pUC origin of replication
   6358..6409    -  misc_feature   bom (fragment): basis of mobility region from pBR322
   6525..6564    -  CDS            rop (fragment): Rop protein, which maintains plasmids at low copy number; rop
   6565..6750    -  CDS            TcR (fragment): tetracycline efflux protein; tet; confers resistance to tetracycline
   6760..6778    +  promoter       tet promoter (fragment): E. coli promoter for tetracycline efflux protein gene
   6868..18      -  CDS            araC (across the origin): L-arabinose regulatory protein; araC
