[The description below was written by a language model from this plasmid's Addgene catalogue record and pLannotate feature annotations shown in this document.]
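Description:
pBEL2100 is a bacterial expression plasmid built on the pBAD-His backbone that carries the E. coli MlaFEDCB operon with a single point mutation, Y81W, in MlaE. The five open reading frames (mlaF, mlaE, mlaD, mlaC and mlaB) lie in the same orientation as one polycistronic unit downstream of the araBAD promoter. The divergently transcribed araC regulator gene is present on the plasmid, so expression is controlled by L-arabinose. According to the record, MlaD carries an N-terminal 6xHis tag; the feature table does not annotate the tag separately, though there is a gap between the mlaE and mlaD annotations where it could sit. Transcription ends at the rrnB T1 and T2 terminators, preceded by a stretch of 5S rRNA sequence from the rrnB region.

The plasmid replicates from a ColE1/pMB1-type origin, is listed as high copy, and is selected with ampicillin through the β-lactamase gene. An M13 phage origin is also present, along with short non-functional remnants of bom, rop, the tetracycline resistance gene and its promoter, left over from the pBR322 lineage of the backbone.

MlaFEDB is an inner-membrane ABC transporter complex that helps maintain outer-membrane lipid asymmetry through phospholipid trafficking. MlaF is the ATPase, MlaE the probable translocating permease, MlaD a phospholipid-binding subunit, and MlaB an accessory factor for assembly and activity, while MlaC is a periplasmic lipid carrier. The stated purpose is complementation: supplying the operon with MlaE Y81W, presumably to an Mla-deficient E. coli strain, to test whether this substitution affects transporter function, in the context of structural work on substrate-bound MlaFEDB.
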