Addgene plasmid #162140: pBEL2100
Purpose: Complementation plasmid for MlaE Y81W
Depositing lab: Gira Bhabha & Damian Ekiert. Depositing organization: NYU Grossman School of Medicine. Publication: Structure of bacterial phospholipid transporter MlaFEDB with substrate bound. Coudray N, Isom GL, MacRae MR, Saiduddin MN, Bhabha G, Ekiert DC. Elife. 2020 Nov 25;9. pii: 62518. doi: 10.7554/eLife.62518. PubMed 33236984.
Backbone
  Vector backbone: pBAD-His
  Vector type: Bacterial Expression
Growth in bacteria
  Bacterial resistance: Ampicillin, 100 μg/mL
  Growth temperature: 37°C
  Growth strain: DH5alpha
  Copy number: High Copy
Gene/Insert
  Gene/Insert name: MlaFEDCB
  Species: E. coli
  Mutation: MlaF-MlaE(Y81W)-(6xHis-MlaD)-MlaC-MlaB
  Cloning method: Gibson Cloning
Terms and licenses: Academic/Nonprofit Terms; Industry Terms: Not Available to Industry
Depositor comments: Please visit https://www.biorxiv.org/content/10.1101/2020.06.02.129247v2 for bioRxiv preprint.
How to cite: pBEL2100 was a gift from Gira Bhabha & Damian Ekiert (Addgene plasmid # 162140 ; http://n2t.net/addgene:162140 ; RRID:Addgene_162140)
